Addgene plasmid #142105: TFORF2485
Purpose: Lentiviral vector for overexpressing transcription factor ORFs with unique 24-bp barcodes. Barcodes facilitate identification of transcription factors in pooled screens.
Depositing lab: Feng Zhang. Depositing organization: Broad Institute. Publication: A transcription factor atlas of directed differentiation. Joung J, Ma S, Tay T, Geiger-Schuller KR, Kirchgatterer PC, Verdine VK, Guo B, Arias-Garcia MA, Allen WE, Singh A, Kuksenko O, Abudayyeh OO, Gootenberg JS, Fu Z, Macrae RK, Buenrostro JD, Regev A, Zhang F. Cell. 2023 Jan 5;186(1):209-229.e26. doi: 10.1016/j.cell.2022.11.026. PubMed 36608654.
Backbone
  Vector backbone: pLX_TRC317
  Backbone manufacturer: Broad Institute Genetic Perturbation Platform
  Backbone size w/o insert (bp): 8264
  Vector type: Mammalian Expression, Lentiviral
  Selectable markers: Puromycin
Growth in bacteria
  Bacterial resistance: Ampicillin, 100 μg/mL
  Growth temperature: 37°C
  Growth strain: NEB Stable
  Copy number: High Copy
Gene/Insert
  Gene/Insert name: MXD1
  Species: H. sapiens (human)
  Insert size (bp): 737
  Entrez Gene: MXD1 (a.k.a. BHLHC58, MAD, MAD1)
  Promoter: EF1a
  Cloning method: Unknown
  Sequencing primers: 5′ GGGTGGAGACTGAAGTTAGGCCAG; 3′ CACATAGCGTAAAAGGAGCAACATAG
Terms and licenses: Academic/Nonprofit Terms; Industry Terms: Not Available to Industry
Depositor comments: NM_001202514,ENST00000540449 . The transcription factor ORF portion of this plasmid was synthesized by Genewiz. Please test multiple small colonies in case of plasmid recombination. To make this collection available in a timely manner, a portion of this collection was not fully sequenced by Addgene. If an Addgene verified full plasmid sequence is not available, please contact us prior to placing an order to request the full sequence.
How to cite: TFORF2485 was a gift from Feng Zhang (Addgene plasmid # 142105 ; http://n2t.net/addgene:142105 ; RRID:Addgene_142105)
