[The description below was written by a language model from this plasmid's Addgene catalogue record and pLannotate feature annotations shown in this document.]
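Description:
TFORF2485 is a lentiviral mammalian expression plasmid built on the pLX_TRC317 backbone, one member of a large barcoded collection of human transcription factor open reading frames. It carries human MXD1 (also called MAD or MAD1), a bHLH-type factor that partners with MAX to form a repressor complex and antagonises MYC by competing for MAX binding. The depositor notes tie the synthesized ORF to a specific transcript isoform. The ORF sits directly downstream of the strong constitutive EF-1α promoter and is followed by a WPRE, which enhances transcript stability and expression. The catalogue describes a unique 24-bp barcode associated with each ORF. This barcode is not annotated in the feature table, so its exact position is not stated, although the listed insert size is somewhat longer than the annotated MXD1 coding region.

The viral framework is third-generation in style. An RSV promoter drives a truncated HIV-1 5' LTR, followed by the Ψ packaging signal with a gag fragment, the RRE for Rev-dependent export, a cPPT/CTS and a self-inactivating ΔU3 3' LTR, with an SV40 poly(A) signal beyond it. An SV40 early promoter upstream of the EF-1α cassette drives puromycin N-acetyltransferase, allowing selection of transduced cells. In bacteria the plasmid is maintained by a high-copy pUC-type origin and ampicillin resistance, and it also carries an f1 origin and residual lac and T7/T3 cloning-vector elements. The depositor warns of possible recombination during propagation.

The construct is intended for overexpressing MXD1 alone or in pooled transcription factor screens, such as directed differentiation studies, where the barcode identifies which factor each cell received.
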