Features (pLannotate 1.2.2; 31 found; start..end, strand, type, name):
      5..231     +  promoter       RSV promoter: Rous sarcoma virus enhancer/promoter
    232..412     +  LTR            5' LTR (truncated): truncated 5' long terminal repeat (LTR) from HIV-1
    459..584     +  misc_feature   HIV-1 Ψ: packaging signal of human immunodeficiency virus type 1
    568..931     +  CDS            HIV-1 gag (fragment): gag protein from human immunodeficiency virus 1; gag
   1077..1310    +  misc_feature   RRE: The Rev response element (RRE) of HIV-1 allows for Rev-dependent mRNA export from the nucleus to the cytoplasm.
   1687..1713    +  CDS            Rev (fragment): human immunodeficiency virus 1 (HIV-1) Rev protein; rev; enhances nuclear export of unspliced and incompletely spliced viral mRNAs
   1720..1743    +  promoter       SV40 promoter (fragment): SV40 early promoter
   1744..1815    +  promoter       SV40 promoter (fragment): SV40 enhancer and early promoter
   1839..1974    +  rep_origin     SV40 ori: SV40 origin of replication
   2020..2616    +  CDS            PuroR (fragment): puromycin N-acetyltransferase; pac from Streptomyces; confers resistance to puromycin
   2665..2782    +  misc_feature   cPPT/CTS: central polypurine tract and central termination sequence of HIV-1
   2847..2913    +  CDS            small t antigen (fragment): SV40 (simian virus 40) small t antigen
   2920..4098    +  promoter       EF-1α promoter: strong constitutive promoter for human elongation factor EF-1α
   4115..4747    +  CDS            MXD1: MAD1_HUMAN - Also known as MAD. Experimental evidence at protein level: Swiss-Prot protein existence level 1. Component of a transcriptional repressor complex together with MAX (PubMed:8425218). In complex with MAX binds to the core DNA sequence 5'-CAC[GA]TG-3' (PubMed:8425218). Antagonizes MYC transcriptional activity by competing with MYC for MAX binding (PubMed:8425218). Binds to the TERT promoter and represses telomerase expression, possibly by interfering with MYC binding (PubMed:12837246). From Homo sapiens (Human).
   4763..4816    +  promoter       U6 promoter (fragment): RNA polymerase III promoter for human U6 snRNA
   4858..5446    +  misc_feature   WPRE: woodchuck hepatitis virus posttranscriptional regulatory element
   5497..5516    +  misc_feature   cPPT/CTS (fragment): central polypurine tract and central termination sequence of HIV-1
   5518..5751    +  LTR            3' LTR (ΔU3): self-inactivating 3' long terminal repeat (LTR) from HIV-1
   5829..5950    +  polyA_signal   SV40 poly(A) signal: SV40 polyadenylation signal
   5990..6125    +  rep_origin     SV40 ori: SV40 origin of replication
   6146..6164    -  promoter       T7 promoter: promoter for bacteriophage T7 RNA polymerase
   6172..6327    +  CDS            lacZα (fragment): LacZα fragment of β-galactosidase; lacZ fragment
   6332..6760    +  rep_origin     f1 ori (sequence partly withheld): f1 bacteriophage origin of replication; arrow indicates direction of (+) strand synthesis
   6813..6917    +  promoter       AmpR promoter: bla
   6918..7778    +  CDS            AmpR: β-lactamase; bla; confers resistance to ampicillin, carbenicillin, and related antibiotics
   7949..8537    +  rep_origin     ori: high-copy-number ColE1/pMB1/pBR322/pUC origin of replication
   8720..8812    +  CDS            lacI (fragment): lac repressor; lacI; The lac repressor binds to the lac operator to inhibit transcription in E. coli. This inhibition can be relieved by adding lactose or isopropyl-β-D-thiogalactopyranoside (IPTG).
   8825..8846    +  protein_bind   CAP binding site: CAP binding activates transcription in the presence of cAMP. E. coli catabolite activator protein
   8861..8891    +  promoter       lac promoter: promoter for the E. coli lac operon
   8899..8915    +  protein_bind   lac operator: The lac repressor binds to the lac operator to inhibit transcription in E. coli. This inhibition can be relieved by adding lactose or isopropyl-β-D-thiogalactopyranoside (IPTG). lac repressor encoded by lacI
   8960..8978    +  promoter       T3 promoter: promoter for bacteriophage T3 RNA polymerase
>Addgene plasmid #142105 | TFORF2485 | addgene full sequence | sequence record 395713 | Addgene NGS Result
TTAATGTAGTCTTATGCAATACTCTTGTAGTCTTGCAACATGGTAACGATGAGTTAGCAACATGCCTTAC
AAGGAGAGAAAAAGCACCGTGCATGCCGATTGGTGGAAGTAAGGTGGTACGATCGTGCCTTATTAGGAAG
GCAACAGACGGGTCTGACATGGATTGGACGAACCACTGAATTGCCGCATTGCAGAGATATTGTATTTAAG
TGCCTAGCTCGATACATAAACGGGTCTCTCTGGTTAGACCAGATCTGAGCCTGGGAGCTCTCTGGCTAAC
TAGGGAACCCACTGCTTAAGCCTCAATAAAGCTTGCCTTGAGTGCTTCAAGTAGTGTGTGCCCGTCTGTT
GTGTGACTCTGGTAACTAGAGATCCCTCAGACCCTTTTAGTCAGTGTGGAAAATCTCTAGCAGTGGCGCC
CGAACAGGGACTTGAAAGCGAAAGGGAAACCAGAGGAGCTCTCTCGACGCAGGACTCGGCTTGCTGAAGC
GCGCACGGCAAGAGGCGAGGGGCGGCGACTGGTGAGTACGCCAAAAATTTTGACTAGCGGAGGCTAGAAG
GAGAGAGATGGGTGCGAGAGCGTCAGTATTAAGCGGGGGAGAATTAGATCGCGATGGGAAAAAATTCGGT
TAAGGCCAGGGGGAAAGAAAAAATATAAATTAAAACATATAGTATGGGCAAGCAGGGAGCTAGAACGATT
CGCAGTTAATCCTGGCCTGTTAGAAACATCAGAAGGCTGTAGACAAATACTGGGACAGCTACAACCATCC
CTTCAGACAGGATCAGAAGAACTTAGATCATTATATAATACAGTAGCAACCCTCTATTGTGTGCATCAAA
GGATAGAGATAAAAGACACCAAGGAAGCTTTAGACAAGATAGAGGAAGAGCAAAACAAAAGTAAGACCAC
CGCACAGCAAGCGGCCGCTGATCTTCAGACCTGGAGGAGGAGATATGAGGGACAATTGGAGAAGTGAATT
ATATAAATATAAAGTAGTAAAAATTGAACCATTAGGAGTAGCACCCACCAAGGCAAAGAGAAGAGTGGTG
CAGAGAGAAAAAAGAGCAGTGGGAATAGGAGCTTTGTTCCTTGGGTTCTTGGGAGCAGCAGGAAGCACTA
TGGGCGCAGCGTCAATGACGCTGACGGTACAGGCCAGACAATTATTGTCTGGTATAGTGCAGCAGCAGAA
CAATTTGCTGAGGGCTATTGAGGCGCAACAGCATCTGTTGCAACTCACAGTCTGGGGCATCAAGCAGCTC
CAGGCAAGAATCCTGGCTGTGGAAAGATACCTAAAGGATCAACAGCTCCTGGGGATTTGGGGTTGCTCTG
GAAAACTCATTTGCACCACTGCTGTGCCTTGGAATGCTAGTTGGAGTAATAAATCTCTGGAACAGATTTG
GAATCACACGACCTGGATGGAGTGGGACAGAGAAATTAACAATTACACAAGCTTAATACACTCCTTAATT
GAAGAATCGCAAAACCAGCAAGAAAAGAATGAACAAGAATTATTGGAATTAGATAAATGGGCAAGTTTGT
GGAATTGGTTTAACATAACAAATTGGCTGTGGTATATAAAATTATTCATAATGATAGTAGGAGGCTTGGT
AGGTTTAAGAATAGTTTTTGCTGTACTTTCTATAGTGAATAGAGTTAGGCAGGGATATTCACCATTATCG
TTTCAGACCCACCTCCCAACCCCGAGGGGACCCATGCATTGCATCTCAATTAGTCAGCAACCAGGTGTGG
AAAGTCCCCAGGCTCCCCAGCAGGCAGAAGTATGCAAAGCATGCGTCTCAATTAGTCAGCAACCATAGTC
CCGCCCCTAACTCCGCCCATCCCGCCCCTAACTCCGCCCAGTTCCGCCCATTCTCCGCCCCATGGCTGAC
TAATTTTTTTTATTTATGCAGAGGCCGAGGCCGCCTCGGCCTCTGAGCTATTCCAGAAGTAGTGAGGAGG
CTTTTTTGGAGGCCTAGGCTTTTGCAAAAAGCTTTCTAGAGGTACCACCGGAGCTTACCATGACCGAGTA
CAAGCCCACGGTGCGCCTCGCCACCCGCGACGACGTCCCCAGGGCCGTACGCACCCTCGCCGCCGCGTTC
GCCGACTACCCCGCCACGCGCCACACCGTCGATCCGGACCGCCACATCGAGCGGGTCACCGAGCTGCAAG
AACTCTTCCTCACGCGCGTCGGGCTCGACATCGGCAAGGTGTGGGTCGCGGACGACGGCGCCGCCGTGGC
GGTCTGGACCACGCCGGAGAGCGTCGAAGCGGGGGCGGTGTTCGCCGAGATCGGCCCGCGCATGGCCGAG
TTGAGCGGTTCCCGGCTGGCCGCGCAGCAACAGATGGAAGGCCTCCTGGCGCCGCACCGGCCCAAGGAGC
CCGCGTGGTTCCTGGCCACCGTCGGCGTCTCGCCCGACCACCAGGGCAAGGGTCTGGGCAGCGCCGTCGT
GCTCCCCGGAGTGGAGGCGGCCGAGCGCGCCGGGGTGCCCGCCTTCCTGGAGACCTCCGCGCCCCGCAAC
CTCCCCTTCTACGAGCGGCTCGGCTTCACCGTCACCGCCGACGTCGAGGTGCCCGAAGGACCGCGCACCT
GGTGCATGACCCGCAAGCCCGGTGCCAGTTAACGAATTCTAGATCTTGAGACAAATGGCAGTATTCATCC
ACAATTTTAAAAGAAAAGGGGGGATTGGGGGGTACAGTGCAGGGGAAAGAATAGTAGACATAATAGCAAC
AGACATACAAACTAAAGAATTACAAAAACAAATTACAAAAATTCAAAATTTTCGGGTTTATTACAGGGAC
AGCAGAGATCCACTTTGGCGCCGGCTCGAGGCCTGCAGGTGCAAAGATGGATAAAGTTTTAAACAGAGAG
GAATCTTTGCAGCTAATGGACCTTCTAGGTCTTGAAAGGAGTGGGAATTGGCTCCGGTGCCCGTCAGTGG
GCAGAGCGCACATCGCCCACAGTCCCCGAGAAGTTGGGGGGAGGGGTCGGCAATTGAACCGGTGCCTAGA
GAAGGTGGCGCGGGGTAAACTGGGAAAGTGATGTCGTGTACTGGCTCCGCCTTTTTCCCGAGGGTGGGGG
AGAACCGTATATAAGTGCAGTAGTCGCCGTGAACGTTCTTTTTCGCAACGGGTTTGCCGCCAGAACACAG
GTAAGTGCCGTGTGTGGTTCCCGCGGGCCTGGCCTCTTTACGGGTTATGGCCCTTGCGTGCCTTGAATTA
CTTCCACCTGGCTGCAGTACGTGATTCTTGATCCCGAGCTTCGGGTTGGAAGTGGGTGGGAGAGTTCGAG
GCCTTGCGCTTAAGGAGCCCCTTCGCCTCGTGCTTGAGTTGAGGCCTGGCCTGGGCGCTGGGGCCGCCGC
GTGCGAATCTGGTGGCACCTTCGCGCCTGTCTCGCTGCTTTCGATAAGTCTCTAGCCATTTAAAATTTTT
GATGACCTGCTGCGACGCTTTTTTTCTGGCAAGATAGTCTTGTAAATGCGGGCCAAGATCTGCACACTGG
TATTTCGGTTTTTGGGGCCGCGGGCGGCGACGGGGCCCGTGCGTCCCAGCGCACATGTTCGGCGAGGCGG
GGCCTGCGAGCGCGGCCACCGAGAATCGGACGGGGGTAGTCTCAAGCTGGCCGGCCTGCTCTGGTGCCTG
GCCTCGCGCCGCCGTGTATCGCCCCGCCCTGGGCGGCAAGGCTGGCCCGGTCGGCACCAGTTGCGTGAGC
GGAAAGATGGCCGCTTCCCGGCCCTGCTGCAGGGAGCTCAAAATGGAGGACGCGGCGCTCGGGAGAGCGG
GCGGGTGAGTCACCCACACAAAGGAAAAGGGCCTTTCCGTCCTCAGCCGTCGCTTCATGTGACTCCACGG
AGTACCGGGCGCCGTCCAGGCACCTCGATTAGTTCTCGAGCTTTTGGAGTACGTCGTCTTTAGGTTGGGG
GGAGGGGTTTTATGCGATGGAGTTTCCCCACACTGAGTGGGTGGAGACTGAAGTTAGGCCAGCTTGGCAC
TTGATGTAATTCTCCTTGGAATTTGCCCTTTTTGAGTTTGGATCTTGGTTCATTCTCAAGCCTCAGACAG
TGGTTCAAAGTTTTTTTCTTCCATTTCAGGTGTCGTGAGGCTAGCACCGCCACCATGGCGGCGGCGGTTC
GGATGAACATCCAGATGCTGCTGGAGGCGGCCGACTATCTGGAGCGGCGGGAGAGAGAAGCTGAACATGG
TTATGCCTCCATGTTACCATACAATAACAAGGACAGAGATGCCTTAAAACGGAGGAACAAATCCAAAAAG
AATAACAGCAGTAGCAGACGGGCTCATCTTCGCTTGTGCCTGGAGAAGTTGAAGGGGCTGGTGCCACTTG
GACCCGAATCAAGTCGACACACTACGTTGAGTTTATTAACAAAAGCCAAATTGCACATAAAGAAACTTGA
AGATTGTGACAGAAAAGCCGTTCACCAAATCGACCAGCTTCAGCGAGAGCAGCGACACCTGAAGAGGCAG
CTGGAGAAGCTGGGCATTGAGAGGATCCGGATGGACAGCATCGGCTCCACCGTCTCCTCGGAGCGCTCCG
ACTCCGACAGGGAAGAAATCGACGTTGACGTGGAGAGCACGGACTATCTCACAGGTGATCTGGACTGGAG
CAGCAGCAGTGTGAGCGACTCTGACGAGCGGGGCAGCATGCAGAGCCTCGGCAGTGATGAGGGCTATTCC
AGCACCAGCATCAAGAGAATAAAGCTGCAGGACAGTCACAAGGCGTGTCTTGGTCTCTAGTAATGAACTA
GTCCGTAACTTGAAAGTATTTCGATTTCTTGGCTTTATATATCTTGTGGAAAGGACGATAATGCATCAAT
AAGGACATCCCAACGCGTTAAGTCGACAATCAACCTCTGGATTACAAAATTTGTGAAAGATTGACTGGTA
TTCTTAACTATGTTGCTCCTTTTACGCTATGTGGATACGCTGCTTTAATGCCTTTGTATCATGCTATTGC
TTCCCGTATGGCTTTCATTTTCTCCTCCTTGTATAAATCCTGGTTGCTGTCTCTTTATGAGGAGTTGTGG
CCCGTTGTCAGGCAACGTGGCGTGGTGTGCACTGTGTTTGCTGACGCAACCCCCACTGGTTGGGGCATTG
CCACCACCTGTCAGCTCCTTTCCGGGACTTTCGCTTTCCCCCTCCCTATTGCCACGGCGGAACTCATCGC
CGCCTGCCTTGCCCGCTGCTGGACAGGGGCTCGGCTGTTGGGCACTGACAATTCCGTGGTGTTGTCGGGG
AAATCATCGTCCTTTCCTTGGCTGCTCGCCTGTGTTGCCACCTGGATTCTGCGCGGGACGTCCTTCTGCT
ACGTCCCTTCGGCCCTCAATCCAGCGGACCTTCCTTCCCGCGGCCTGCTGCCGGCTCTGCGGCCTCTTCC
GCGTCTTCGCCTTCGCCCTCAGACGAGTCGGATCTCCCTTTGGGCCGCCTCCCCGCGTCGACTTTAAGAC
CAATGACTTACAAGGCAGCTGTAGATCTTAGCCACTTTTTAAAAGAAAAGGGGGGACTGGAAGGGCTAAT
TCACTCCCAACGAAGACAAGATCTGCTTTTTGCTTGTACTGGGTCTCTCTGGTTAGACCAGATCTGAGCC
TGGGAGCTCTCTGGCTAACTAGGGAACCCACTGCTTAAGCCTCAATAAAGCTTGCCTTGAGTGCTTCAAG
TAGTGTGTGCCCGTCTGTTGTGTGACTCTGGTAACTAGAGATCCCTCAGACCCTTTTAGTCAGTGTGGAA
AATCTCTAGCAGTACGTATAGTAGTTCATGTCATCTTATTATTCAGTATTTATAACTTGCAAAGAAATGA
ATATCAGAGAGTGAGAGGAACTTGTTTATTGCAGCTTATAATGGTTACAAATAAAGCAATAGCATCACAA
ATTTCACAAATAAAGCATTTTTTTCACTGCATTCTAGTTGTGGTTTGTCCAAACTCATCAATGTATCTTA
TCATGTCTGGCTCTAGCTATCCCGCCCCTAACTCCGCCCATCCCGCCCCTAACTCCGCCCAGTTCCGCCC
ATTCTCCGCCCCATGGCTGACTAATTTTTTTTATTTATGCAGAGGCCGAGGCCGCCTCGGCCTCTGAGCT
ATTCCAGAAGTAGTGAGGAGGCTTTTTTGGAGGCCTAGGGACGTACCCAATTCGCCCTATAGTGAGTCGT
ATTACGCGCGCTCACTGGCCGTCGTTTTACAACGTCGTGACTGGGAAAACCCTGGCGTTACCCAACTTAA
TCGCCTTGCAGCACATCCCCCTTTCGCCAGCTGGCGTAATAGCGAAGAGGCCCGCACCGATCGCCCTTCC
CAACAGTTGCGCAGCCTGAATGGCGAATGGG
[124 nt withheld, positions 6332-6455]
C
[91 nt withheld, positions 6457-6547]
A
[49 nt withheld, positions 6549-6597]
CCTTTGACGTTGGAGTCCACGTTCTTT
[37 nt withheld, positions 6625-6661]
ACCCTATCTCGGTCTATTCTTTTGATTTATAAGGGATTTTGCCGATTTCGGCCTATTGGTTAAAAAATGA
GCTGATTTAACAAAAATTTAACGCGAATTTTAACAAAATATTAACGCTTACAATTTAGGTGGCACTTTTC
GGGGAAATGTGCGCGGAACCCCTATTTGTTTATTTTTCTAAATACATTCAAATATGTATCCGCTCATGAG
ACAATAACCCTGATAAATGCTTCAATAATATTGAAAAAGGAAGAGTATGAGTATTCAACATTTCCGTGTC
GCCCTTATTCCCTTTTTTGCGGCATTTTGCCTTCCTGTTTTTGCTCACCCAGAAACGCTGGTGAAAGTAA
AAGATGCTGAAGATCAGTTGGGTGCACGAGTGGGTTACATCGAACTGGATCTCAACAGCGGTAAGATCCT
TGAGAGTTTTCGCCCCGAAGAACGTTTTCCAATGATGAGCACTTTTAAAGTTCTGCTATGTGGCGCGGTA
TTATCCCGTATTGACGCCGGGCAAGAGCAACTCGGTCGCCGCATACACTATTCTCAGAATGACTTGGTTG
AGTACTCACCAGTCACAGAAAAGCATCTTACGGATGGCATGACAGTAAGAGAATTATGCAGTGCTGCCAT
AACCATGAGTGATAACACTGCGGCCAACTTACTTCTGACAACGATCGGAGGACCGAAGGAGCTAACCGCT
TTTTTGCACAACATGGGGGATCATGTAACTCGCCTTGATCGTTGGGAACCGGAGCTGAATGAAGCCATAC
CAAACGACGAGCGTGACACCACGATGCCTGTAGCAATGGCAACAACGTTGCGCAAACTATTAACTGGCGA
ACTACTTACTCTAGCTTCCCGGCAACAATTAATAGACTGGATGGAGGCGGATAAAGTTGCAGGACCACTT
CTGCGCTCGGCCCTTCCGGCTGGCTGGTTTATTGCTGATAAATCTGGAGCCGGTGAGCGTGGGTCTCGCG
GTATCATTGCAGCACTGGGGCCAGATGGTAAGCCCTCCCGTATCGTAGTTATCTACACGACGGGGAGTCA
GGCAACTATGGATGAACGAAATAGACAGATCGCTGAGATAGGTGCCTCACTGATTAAGCATTGGTAACTG
TCAGACCAAGTTTACTCATATATACTTTAGATTGATTTAAAACTTCATTTTTAATTTAAAAGGATCTAGG
TGAAGATCCTTTTTGATAATCTCATGACCAAAATCCCTTAACGTGAGTTTTCGTTCCACTGAGCGTCAGA
CCCCGTAGAAAAGATCAAAGGATCTTCTTGAGATCCTTTTTTTCTGCGCGTAATCTGCTGCTTGCAAACA
AAAAAACCACCGCTACCAGCGGTGGTTTGTTTGCCGGATCAAGAGCTACCAACTCTTTTTCCGAAGGTAA
CTGGCTTCAGCAGAGCGCAGATACCAAATACTGTTCTTCTAGTGTAGCCGTAGTTAGGCCACCACTTCAA
GAACTCTGTAGCACCGCCTACATACCTCGCTCTGCTAATCCTGTTACCAGTGGCTGCTGCCAGTGGCGAT
AAGTCGTGTCTTACCGGGTTGGACTCAAGACGATAGTTACCGGATAAGGCGCAGCGGTCGGGCTGAACGG
GGGGTTCGTGCACACAGCCCAGCTTGGAGCGAACGACCTACACCGAACTGAGATACCTACAGCGTGAGCT
ATGAGAAAGCGCCACGCTTCCCGAAGGGAGAAAGGCGGACAGGTATCCGGTAAGCGGCAGGGTCGGAACA
GGAGAGCGCACGAGGGAGCTTCCAGGGGGAAACGCCTGGTATCTTTATAGTCCTGTCGGGTTTCGCCACC
TCTGACTTGAGCGTCGATTTTTGTGATGCTCGTCAGGGGGGCGGAGCCTATGGAAAAACGCCAGCAACGC
GGCCTTTTTACGGTTCCTGGCCTTTTGCTGGCCTTTTGCTCACATGTTCTTTCCTGCGTTATCCCCTGAT
TCTGTGGATAACCGTATTACCGCCTTTGAGTGAGCTGATACCGCTCGCCGCAGCCGAACGACCGAGCGCA
GCGAGTCAGTGAGCGAGGAAGCGGAAGAGCGCCCAATACGCAAACCGCCTCTCCCCGCGCGTTGGCCGAT
TCATTAATGCAGCTGGCACGACAGGTTTCCCGACTGGAAAGCGGGCAGTGAGCGCAACGCAATTAATGTG
AGTTAGCTCACTCATTAGGCACCCCAGGCTTTACACTTTATGCTTCCGGCTCGTATGTTGTGTGGAATTG
TGAGCGGATAACAATTTCACACAGGAAACAGCTATGACCATGATTACGCCAAGCGCGCAATTAACCCTCA
CTAAAGGGAACAAAAGCTGGAGCTGCAAGC
