>Addgene plasmid #142105 | TFORF2485 | depositor partial sequence | sequence record 278452 | Insert
ACCGCCACCATGGCGGCGGCGGTTCGGATGAACATCCAGATGCTGCTGGAGGCGGCCGACTATCTGGAGC
GGCGGGAGAGAGAAGCTGAACATGGTTATGCCTCCATGTTACCATACAATAACAAGGACAGAGATGCCTT
AAAACGGAGGAACAAATCCAAAAAGAATAACAGCAGTAGCAGACGGGCTCATCTTCGCTTGTGCCTGGAG
AAGTTGAAGGGGCTGGTGCCACTTGGACCCGAATCAAGTCGACACACTACGTTGAGTTTATTAACAAAAG
CCAAATTGCACATAAAGAAACTTGAAGATTGTGACAGAAAAGCCGTTCACCAAATCGACCAGCTTCAGCG
AGAGCAGCGACACCTGAAGAGGCAGCTGGAGAAGCTGGGCATTGAGAGGATCCGGATGGACAGCATCGGC
TCCACCGTCTCCTCGGAGCGCTCCGACTCCGACAGGGAAGAAATCGACGTTGACGTGGAGAGCACGGACT
ATCTCACAGGTGATCTGGACTGGAGCAGCAGCAGTGTGAGCGACTCTGACGAGCGGGGCAGCATGCAGAG
CCTCGGCAGTGATGAGGGCTATTCCAGCACCAGCATCAAGAGAATAAAGCTGCAGGACAGTCACAAGGCG
TGTCTTGGTCTCTAGTAATGAACTAGTCCGTAACTTGAAAGTATTTCGATTTCTTGGCTTTATATATCTT
GTGGAAAGGACGATAATGCATCAATAAGGACATCCCA
