>Addgene plasmid #142105 | TFORF2485 | depositor partial sequence | sequence record 278453 | Barcode
TAATGCATCAATAAGGACATCCCA
